Addgene plasmid #112923: pPB-R1R2-EM7neoPheS
Purpose: piggyBac Transposon vector with a Gateway destination cassette (neoPheS selection)
Depositing lab: Kosuke Yusa. Depositing organization: Wellcome Sanger Institute. Publication: Pooled extracellular receptor-ligand interaction screening using CRISPR activation. Chong ZS, Ohnishi S, Yusa K, Wright GJ. Genome Biol. 2018 Nov 26;19(1):205. doi: 10.1186/s13059-018-1581-3. PubMed 30477585.
Backbone
  Vector backbone: pPB_LR5
  Backbone size w/o insert (bp): 3470
  Total vector size (bp): 5766
  Vector type: Mammalian Expression ; piggyBac transposon Gateway destination vector
Growth in bacteria
  Bacterial resistance: Ampicillin, 100 μg/mL
  Growth temperature: 37°C
  Growth strain: DH5alpha
  Copy number: High Copy
Gene/Insert
  Gene/Insert name: neoPheS
  Species: E. coli
  Insert size (bp): 2290
  Cloning method: Restriction Enzyme; 5′ cloning site NheI (not destroyed); 3′ cloning site SpeI (not destroyed)
  Sequencing primers: 5′ TGTAAAACGACGGCCAG
Terms and licenses: Academic/Nonprofit Terms; Industry Terms: Not Available to Industry
How to cite: pPB-R1R2-EM7neoPheS was a gift from Kosuke Yusa (Addgene plasmid # 112923 ; http://n2t.net/addgene:112923 ; RRID:Addgene_112923)
