[The description below was written by a language model from this plasmid's Addgene catalogue record and pLannotate feature annotations shown in this document.]
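Description:
pPB-R1R2-EM7neoPheS is a 5,766 bp piggyBac transposon Gateway destination vector built on the pPB_LR5 backbone and catalogued as a mammalian expression vector. It is maintained in E. coli through a high-copy ColE1/pUC-type origin and selected with ampicillin via the β-lactamase gene. The backbone is of the pBluescript style, carrying an f1 phage origin, a lacZα fragment, lac promoter/operator elements, and flanking T7 and T3 promoters. The two feature tables (the depositor sequence and the repository's sequencing result) list the same 17 features and differ only in where numbering starts. Neither annotates the piggyBac terminal repeats. These presumably lie in the unannotated stretches between the T7/T3 promoters and the att sites, but the record does not confirm this.

The roughly 2.3 kb insert, cloned between NheI and SpeI sites, is a destination cassette bounded by attR1 and attR2. Inside, the synthetic bacterial EM7 promoter precedes a Tn5 aminoglycoside phosphotransferase (NeoR/KanR) followed by E. coli pheS, with a short pheT fragment carried along downstream. This replaces the usual chloramphenicol/ccdB arrangement. Kanamycin resistance provides positive selection for the intact cassette, while pheS is commonly used in mutant form as a counterselectable marker that sensitises cells to chlorophenylalanine. The record does not state which allele is present. In an LR reaction, an attL-flanked entry fragment swaps in for the cassette, and the desired recombinants can be enriched by counterselection.

No mammalian promoter, reporter or drug marker is annotated, so expression elements must come from the incoming entry fragment. The resulting clones are intended for transposase-mediated genomic integration in mammalian cells, and the associated work concerns pooled CRISPR activation screening of receptor–ligand interactions.
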