Features (pLannotate 1.2.2; 17 found; start..end, strand, type, name):
     30..458     -  rep_origin     f1 ori (sequence partly withheld): f1 bacteriophage origin of replication; arrow indicates direction of (+) strand synthesis
    463..618     -  CDS            lacZα (fragment): LacZα fragment of β-galactosidase; lacZ fragment
    626..644     +  promoter       T7 promoter: promoter for bacteriophage T7 RNA polymerase
    998..1122    +  protein_bind   attR1: mutant version of attR; recombination site for the Gateway® LR reaction LR Clonase™
   1141..1188    +  promoter       EM7 promoter: synthetic bacterial promoter&nbsp
   1207..2010    +  CDS            NeoR/KanR: aminoglycoside phosphotransferase from Tn5; aph(3')-II (or nptII); confers resistance to neomycin, kanamycin, and G418 (Geneticin®)
   2060..3040    +  CDS            pheS: SYFA_ECOLI - Experimental evidence at protein level: Swiss-Prot protein existence level 1. From Escherichia coli (strain K12).
   3058..3141    +  CDS            pheT (fragment): SYFB_ECOLI - Experimental evidence at protein level: Swiss-Prot protein existence level 1. From Escherichia coli (strain K12).
   3159..3283    -  protein_bind   attR2: mutant version of attR; recombination site for the Gateway® LR reaction LR Clonase™
   3578..3596    -  promoter       T3 promoter: promoter for bacteriophage T3 RNA polymerase
   3641..3657    -  protein_bind   lac operator: The lac repressor binds to the lac operator to inhibit transcription in E. coli. This inhibition can be relieved by adding lactose or isopropyl-β-D-thiogalactopyranoside (IPTG). lac repressor encoded by lacI
   3665..3695    -  promoter       lac promoter: promoter for the E. coli lac operon
   3710..3731    -  protein_bind   CAP binding site: CAP binding activates transcription in the presence of cAMP. E. coli catabolite activator protein
   3744..3836    -  CDS            lacI (fragment): lac repressor; lacI; The lac repressor binds to the lac operator to inhibit transcription in E. coli. This inhibition can be relieved by adding lactose or isopropyl-β-D-thiogalactopyranoside (IPTG).
   4019..4607    -  rep_origin     ori: high-copy-number ColE1/pMB1/pBR322/pUC origin of replication
   4778..5638    -  CDS            AmpR: β-lactamase; bla; confers resistance to ampicillin, carbenicillin, and related antibiotics
   5639..5743    -  promoter       AmpR promoter: bla
>Addgene plasmid #112923 | pPB-R1R2-EM7neoPheS | depositor full sequence | sequence record 212988 | pPB-R1R2-EM7neoPheS sequence 5766 bps
CTAAATTGTAAGCGTTAATATTTTGTTAAAATTCGCGTTAAATTTTTGTTAAATCAGCTCATTTTTTAAC
CAATAGGCCGAAATCGGCAAAATCCCTTATAAATCAAAAGAATAGACCGAGATAGGGT
[37 nt withheld, positions 129-165]
AAAGAACGTGGACTCCAACGTCAAAGG
[49 nt withheld, positions 193-241]
T
[91 nt withheld, positions 243-333]
G
[124 nt withheld, positions 335-458]
CCCATTCGCCATTCAGGCTGCGCAACTGTTGGGAAGGGCGATCGGTGCGGGCCTCTTCGCTATTACGCCA
GCTGGCGAAAGGGGGATGTGCTGCAAGGCGATTAAGTTGGGTAACGCCAGGGTTTTCCCAGTCACGACGT
TGTAAAACGACGGCCAGTGAGCGCGCGTAATACGACTCACTATAGGGCGAATTGGGGCGCGCCATTCTAG
ATTAACCCTAGAAAGATAGTCTGCGTAAAATTGACGCATGCATTCTTGAAATATTGCTCTCTCTTTCTAA
ATAGCGCGAATCCGTCGCTGTGCATTTAGGACATCTCAGTCGCCGCTTGGAGCTCCCGTGAGGCGTGCTT
GTCAATGCGGTAAGTGTCACTGATTTTGAACTATAACGACCGCGTGAGTCAAAATGACGCATGATTATCT
TTTACGTGACTTTTAAGATTTAACTCATACGATAATTATATTGTTATTTCATGTTCTACTTACGTGATAA
CTTATTATATATATATTTTCTTGTTATAGATATCAACTAGAATGCTAGCACAAGTTTGTACAAAAAAGCT
GAACGAGAAACGTAAAATGATATAAATATCAATATATTAAATTAGATTTTGCATAAAAAACAGACTACAT
AATACTGTAAAACACAACATATCCAGTCACTATGGGATCCGAATTCAAGCTTGTTGACAATTAATCATCG
GCATAGTATATCGGCATAGTATAATACGACAAGGTGAGGAACTAAACCATGGGATCGGCCATTGAACAAG
ATGGATTGCACGCAGGTTCTCCGGCCGCTTGGGTGGAGAGGCTATTCGGCTATGACTGGGCACAACAGAC
AATCGGCTGCTCTGATGCCGCCGTGTTCCGGCTGTCAGCGCAGGGGCGCCCGGTTCTTTTTGTCAAGACC
GACCTGTCCGGTGCCCTGAATGAACTGCAGGACGAGGCAGCGCGGCTATCGTGGCTGGCCACGACGGGCG
TTCCTTGCGCAGCTGTGCTCGACGTTGTCACTGAAGCGGGAAGGGACTGGCTGCTATTGGGCGAAGTGCC
GGGGCAGGATCTCCTGTCATCTCACCTTGCTCCTGCCGAGAAAGTATCCATCATGGCTGATGCAATGCGG
CGGCTGCATACGCTTGATCCGGCTACCTGCCCATTCGACCACCAAGCGAAACATCGCATCGAGCGAGCAC
GTACTCGGATGGAAGCCGGTCTTGTCGATCAGGATGATCTGGACGAAGAGCATCAGGGGCTCGCGCCAGC
CGAACTGTTCGCCAGGCTCAAGGCGCGCATGCCCGACGGCGAGGATCTCGTCGTGACCCATGGCGATGCC
TGCTTGCCGAATATCATGGTGGAAAATGGCCGCTTTTCTGGATTCATCGACTGTGGCCGGCTGGGTGTGG
CGGACCGCTATCAGGACATAGCGTTGGCTACCCGTGATATTGCTGAAGAGCTTGGCGGCGAATGGGCTGA
CCGCTTCCTCGTGCTTTACGGTATCGCCGCTCCCGATTCGCAGCGCATCGCCTTCTATCGCCTTCTTGAC
GAGTTCTTCTGACTCGAAATTCGAACGAACCAGTGTCACCACTGACACAATGAGGAAAACCATGTCACAT
CTCGCAGAACTGGTTGCCAGTGCGAAGGCGGCCATTAGCCAGGCGTCAGATGTTGCCGCGTTAGATAATG
TGCGCGTCGAATATTTGGGTAAAAAAGGGCACTTAACCCTTCAGATGACGACCCTGCGTGAGCTGCCGCC
AGAAGAGCGTCCGGCAGCTGGTGCGGTTATCAACGAAGCGAAAGAGCAGGTTCAGCAGGCGCTGAATGCG
CGTAAAGCGGAACTGGAAAGCGCTGCACTGAATGCGCGTCTGGCGGCGGAAACGATTGATGTCTCTCTGC
CAGGTCGTCGCATTGAAAACGGCGGTCTGCATCCGGTTACCCGTACCATCGACCGTATCGAAAGTTTCTT
CGGTGAGCTTGGCTTTACCGTGGCAACCGGGCCGGAAATCGAAGACGATTATCATAACTTCGATGCTCTG
AACATTCCTGGTCACCACCCGGCGCGCGCTGACCACGACACTTTCTGGTTTGACACTACCCGCCTGCTGC
GTACCCAGACCTCTGGCGTACAGATCCGCACCATGAAAGCCCAGCAGCCACCGATTCGTATCATCGCGCC
TGGCCGTGTTTATCGTAACGACTACGACCAGACTCACACGCCGATGTTCCATCAGATGGAAGGTCTGATT
GTTGATACCAACATCAGCTTTACCAACCTGAAAGGCACGCTGCACGACTTCCTGCGTAACTTCTTTGAGG
AAGATTTGCAGATTCGCTTCCGTCCTTCCTACTTCCCGTTTACCGAACCTTCTGCAGAAGTGGACGTCAT
GGGTAAAAACGGTAAATGGCTGGAAGTGCTGGGCTGCGGGATGGTGCATCCGAACGTGTTGCGTAACGTT
GGCATCGACCCGGAAGTTTACTCTGGTTTCGGCTTCGGGATGGGGATGGAGCGTCTGACTATGTTGCGTT
ACGGCGTCACCGACCTGCGTTCATTCTTCGAAAACGATCTGCGTTTCCTCAAACAGTTTAAATAAGGCAG
GAATAGATTATGAAATTCAGTGAACTGTGGTTACGCGAATGGGTGAACCCGGCGATTGATAGCGATGCGC
TGGCAAATCAAATCACTATGGCGCTCTAGTCGAGTCTAGACATAGTGACTGGATATGTTGTGTTTTACAG
TATTATGTAGTCTGTTTTTTATGCAAAATCTAATTTAATATATTGATATTTATATCATTTTACGTTTCTC
GTTCAGCTTTCTTGTACAAAGTGGTACTAGTTAAAAGTTTTGTTACTTTATAGAAGAAATTTTGAGTTTT
TGTTTTTTTTTAATAAATAAATAAACATAAATAAATTGTTTGTTGAATTTATTATTAGTATGTAAGTGTA
AATATAATAAAACTTAATATCTATTCAAATTAATAAATAAACCTCGATATACAGACCGATAAAACACATG
CGTCAATTTTACGCATGATTATCTTTAACGTACGTCACAATATGATTATCTTTCTAGGGTTAATCTAGTA
TACGCGTATGCGGCCGCTTAATTAATCCAGCTTTTGTTCCCTTTAGTGAGGGTTAATTGCGCGCTTGGCG
TAATCATGGTCATAGCTGTTTCCTGTGTGAAATTGTTATCCGCTCACAATTCCACACAACATACGAGCCG
GAAGCATAAAGTGTAAAGCCTGGGGTGCCTAATGAGTGAGCTAACTCACATTAATTGCGTTGCGCTCACT
GCCCGCTTTCCAGTCGGGAAACCTGTCGTGCCAGCTGCATTAATGAATCGGCCAACGCGCGGGGAGAGGC
GGTTTGCGTATTGGGCGCTCTTCCGCTTCCTCGCTCACTGACTCGCTGCGCTCGGTCGTTCGGCTGCGGC
GAGCGGTATCAGCTCACTCAAAGGCGGTAATACGGTTATCCACAGAATCAGGGGATAACGCAGGAAAGAA
CATGTGAGCAAAAGGCCAGCAAAAGGCCAGGAACCGTAAAAAGGCCGCGTTGCTGGCGTTTTTCCATAGG
CTCCGCCCCCCTGACGAGCATCACAAAAATCGACGCTCAAGTCAGAGGTGGCGAAACCCGACAGGACTAT
AAAGATACCAGGCGTTTCCCCCTGGAAGCTCCCTCGTGCGCTCTCCTGTTCCGACCCTGCCGCTTACCGG
ATACCTGTCCGCCTTTCTCCCTTCGGGAAGCGTGGCGCTTTCTCATAGCTCACGCTGTAGGTATCTCAGT
TCGGTGTAGGTCGTTCGCTCCAAGCTGGGCTGTGTGCACGAACCCCCCGTTCAGCCCGACCGCTGCGCCT
TATCCGGTAACTATCGTCTTGAGTCCAACCCGGTAAGACACGACTTATCGCCACTGGCAGCAGCCACTGG
TAACAGGATTAGCAGAGCGAGGTATGTAGGCGGTGCTACAGAGTTCTTGAAGTGGTGGCCTAACTACGGC
TACACTAGAAGGACAGTATTTGGTATCTGCGCTCTGCTGAAGCCAGTTACCTTCGGAAAAAGAGTTGGTA
GCTCTTGATCCGGCAAACAAACCACCGCTGGTAGCGGTGGTTTTTTTGTTTGCAAGCAGCAGATTACGCG
CAGAAAAAAAGGATCTCAAGAAGATCCTTTGATCTTTTCTACGGGGTCTGACGCTCAGTGGAACGAAAAC
TCACGTTAAGGGATTTTGGTCATGAGATTATCAAAAAGGATCTTCACCTAGATCCTTTTAAATTAAAAAT
GAAGTTTTAAATCAATCTAAAGTATATATGAGTAAACTTGGTCTGACAGTTACCAATGCTTAATCAGTGA
GGCACCTATCTCAGCGATCTGTCTATTTCGTTCATCCATAGTTGCCTGACTCCCCGTCGTGTAGATAACT
ACGATACGGGAGGGCTTACCATCTGGCCCCAGTGCTGCAATGATACCGCGAGACCCACGCTCACCGGCTC
CAGATTTATCAGCAATAAACCAGCCAGCCGGAAGGGCCGAGCGCAGAAGTGGTCCTGCAACTTTATCCGC
CTCCATCCAGTCTATTAATTGTTGCCGGGAAGCTAGAGTAAGTAGTTCGCCAGTTAATAGTTTGCGCAAC
GTTGTTGCCATTGCTACAGGCATCGTGGTGTCACGCTCGTCGTTTGGTATGGCTTCATTCAGCTCCGGTT
CCCAACGATCAAGGCGAGTTACATGATCCCCCATGTTGTGCAAAAAAGCGGTTAGCTCCTTCGGTCCTCC
GATCGTTGTCAGAAGTAAGTTGGCCGCAGTGTTATCACTCATGGTTATGGCAGCACTGCATAATTCTCTT
ACTGTCATGCCATCCGTAAGATGCTTTTCTGTGACTGGTGAGTACTCAACCAAGTCATTCTGAGAATAGT
GTATGCGGCGACCGAGTTGCTCTTGCCCGGCGTCAATACGGGATAATACCGCGCCACATAGCAGAACTTT
AAAAGTGCTCATCATTGGAAAACGTTCTTCGGGGCGAAAACTCTCAAGGATCTTACCGCTGTTGAGATCC
AGTTCGATGTAACCCACTCGTGCACCCAACTGATCTTCAGCATCTTTTACTTTCACCAGCGTTTCTGGGT
GAGCAAAAACAGGAAGGCAAAATGCCGCAAAAAAGGGAATAAGGGCGACACGGAAATGTTGAATACTCAT
ACTCTTCCTTTTTCAATATTATTGAAGCATTTATCAGGGTTATTGTCTCATGAGCGGATACATATTTGAA
TGTATTTAGAAAAATAAACAAATAGGGGTTCCGCGCACATTTCCCCGAAAAGTGCCAC
