Features (pLannotate 1.2.2; 17 found; start..end, strand, type, name):
    312..395     +  CDS            pheT (fragment): SYFB_ECOLI - Experimental evidence at protein level: Swiss-Prot protein existence level 1. From Escherichia coli (strain K12).
    413..537     -  protein_bind   attR2: mutant version of attR; recombination site for the Gateway® LR reaction LR Clonase™
    832..850     -  promoter       T3 promoter: promoter for bacteriophage T3 RNA polymerase
    895..911     -  protein_bind   lac operator: The lac repressor binds to the lac operator to inhibit transcription in E. coli. This inhibition can be relieved by adding lactose or isopropyl-β-D-thiogalactopyranoside (IPTG). lac repressor encoded by lacI
    919..949     -  promoter       lac promoter: promoter for the E. coli lac operon
    964..985     -  protein_bind   CAP binding site: CAP binding activates transcription in the presence of cAMP. E. coli catabolite activator protein
    998..1090    -  CDS            lacI (fragment): lac repressor; lacI; The lac repressor binds to the lac operator to inhibit transcription in E. coli. This inhibition can be relieved by adding lactose or isopropyl-β-D-thiogalactopyranoside (IPTG).
   1273..1861    -  rep_origin     ori: high-copy-number ColE1/pMB1/pBR322/pUC origin of replication
   2032..2892    -  CDS            AmpR: β-lactamase; bla; confers resistance to ampicillin, carbenicillin, and related antibiotics
   2893..2997    -  promoter       AmpR promoter: bla
   3050..3478    -  rep_origin     f1 ori (sequence partly withheld): f1 bacteriophage origin of replication; arrow indicates direction of (+) strand synthesis
   3483..3638    -  CDS            lacZα (fragment): LacZα fragment of β-galactosidase; lacZ fragment
   3646..3664    +  promoter       T7 promoter: promoter for bacteriophage T7 RNA polymerase
   4018..4142    +  protein_bind   attR1: mutant version of attR; recombination site for the Gateway® LR reaction LR Clonase™
   4161..4208    +  promoter       EM7 promoter: synthetic bacterial promoter&nbsp
   4227..5030    +  CDS            NeoR/KanR: aminoglycoside phosphotransferase from Tn5; aph(3')-II (or nptII); confers resistance to neomycin, kanamycin, and G418 (Geneticin®)
   5080..294     +  CDS            pheS (across the origin): SYFA_ECOLI - Experimental evidence at protein level: Swiss-Prot protein existence level 1. From Escherichia coli (strain K12).
>Addgene plasmid #112923 | pPB-R1R2-EM7neoPheS | addgene full sequence | sequence record 217664 | Addgene NGS Result
TTCCTGCGTAACTTCTTTGAGGAAGATTTGCAGATTCGCTTCCGTCCTTCCTACTTCCCGTTTACCGAAC
CTTCTGCAGAAGTGGACGTCATGGGTAAAAACGGTAAATGGCTGGAAGTGCTGGGCTGCGGGATGGTGCA
TCCGAACGTGTTGCGTAACGTTGGCATCGACCCGGAAGTTTACTCTGGTTTCGGCTTCGGGATGGGGATG
GAGCGTCTGACTATGTTGCGTTACGGCGTCACCGACCTGCGTTCATTCTTCGAAAACGATCTGCGTTTCC
TCAAACAGTTTAAATAAGGCAGGAATAGATTATGAAATTCAGTGAACTGTGGTTACGCGAATGGGTGAAC
CCGGCGATTGATAGCGATGCGCTGGCAAATCAAATCACTATGGCGCTCTAGTCGAGTCTAGACATAGTGA
CTGGATATGTTGTGTTTTACAGTATTATGTAGTCTGTTTTTTATGCAAAATCTAATTTAATATATTGATA
TTTATATCATTTTACGTTTCTCGTTCAGCTTTCTTGTACAAAGTGGTACTAGTTAAAAGTTTTGTTACTT
TATAGAAGAAATTTTGAGTTTTTGTTTTTTTTTAATAAATAAATAAACATAAATAAATTGTTTGTTGAAT
TTATTATTAGTATGTAAGTGTAAATATAATAAAACTTAATATCTATTCAAATTAATAAATAAACCTCGAT
ATACAGACCGATAAAACACATGCGTCAATTTTACGCATGATTATCTTTAACGTACGTCACAATATGATTA
TCTTTCTAGGGTTAATCTAGTATACGCGTATGCGGCCGCTTAATTAATCCAGCTTTTGTTCCCTTTAGTG
AGGGTTAATTGCGCGCTTGGCGTAATCATGGTCATAGCTGTTTCCTGTGTGAAATTGTTATCCGCTCACA
ATTCCACACAACATACGAGCCGGAAGCATAAAGTGTAAAGCCTGGGGTGCCTAATGAGTGAGCTAACTCA
CATTAATTGCGTTGCGCTCACTGCCCGCTTTCCAGTCGGGAAACCTGTCGTGCCAGCTGCATTAATGAAT
CGGCCAACGCGCGGGGAGAGGCGGTTTGCGTATTGGGCGCTCTTCCGCTTCCTCGCTCACTGACTCGCTG
CGCTCGGTCGTTCGGCTGCGGCGAGCGGTATCAGCTCACTCAAAGGCGGTAATACGGTTATCCACAGAAT
CAGGGGATAACGCAGGAAAGAACATGTGAGCAAAAGGCCAGCAAAAGGCCAGGAACCGTAAAAAGGCCGC
GTTGCTGGCGTTTTTCCATAGGCTCCGCCCCCCTGACGAGCATCACAAAAATCGACGCTCAAGTCAGAGG
TGGCGAAACCCGACAGGACTATAAAGATACCAGGCGTTTCCCCCTGGAAGCTCCCTCGTGCGCTCTCCTG
TTCCGACCCTGCCGCTTACCGGATACCTGTCCGCCTTTCTCCCTTCGGGAAGCGTGGCGCTTTCTCATAG
CTCACGCTGTAGGTATCTCAGTTCGGTGTAGGTCGTTCGCTCCAAGCTGGGCTGTGTGCACGAACCCCCC
GTTCAGCCCGACCGCTGCGCCTTATCCGGTAACTATCGTCTTGAGTCCAACCCGGTAAGACACGACTTAT
CGCCACTGGCAGCAGCCACTGGTAACAGGATTAGCAGAGCGAGGTATGTAGGCGGTGCTACAGAGTTCTT
GAAGTGGTGGCCTAACTACGGCTACACTAGAAGAACAGTATTTGGTATCTGCGCTCTGCTGAAGCCAGTT
ACCTTCGGAAAAAGAGTTGGTAGCTCTTGATCCGGCAAACAAACCACCGCTGGTAGCGGTGGTTTTTTTG
TTTGCAAGCAGCAGATTACGCGCAGAAAAAAAGGATCTCAAGAAGATCCTTTGATCTTTTCTACGGGGTC
TGACGCTCAGTGGAACGAAAACTCACGTTAAGGGATTTTGGTCATGAGATTATCAAAAAGGATCTTCACC
TAGATCCTTTTAAATTAAAAATGAAGTTTTAAATCAATCTAAAGTATATATGAGTAAACTTGGTCTGACA
GTTACCAATGCTTAATCAGTGAGGCACCTATCTCAGCGATCTGTCTATTTCGTTCATCCATAGTTGCCTG
ACTCCCCGTCGTGTAGATAACTACGATACGGGAGGGCTTACCATCTGGCCCCAGTGCTGCAATGATACCG
CGAGACCCACGCTCACCGGCTCCAGATTTATCAGCAATAAACCAGCCAGCCGGAAGGGCCGAGCGCAGAA
GTGGTCCTGCAACTTTATCCGCCTCCATCCAGTCTATTAATTGTTGCCGGGAAGCTAGAGTAAGTAGTTC
GCCAGTTAATAGTTTGCGCAACGTTGTTGCCATTGCTACAGGCATCGTGGTGTCACGCTCGTCGTTTGGT
ATGGCTTCATTCAGCTCCGGTTCCCAACGATCAAGGCGAGTTACATGATCCCCCATGTTGTGCAAAAAAG
CGGTTAGCTCCTTCGGTCCTCCGATCGTTGTCAGAAGTAAGTTGGCCGCAGTGTTATCACTCATGGTTAT
GGCAGCACTGCATAATTCTCTTACTGTCATGCCATCCGTAAGATGCTTTTCTGTGACTGGTGAGTACTCA
ACCAAGTCATTCTGAGAATAGTGTATGCGGCGACCGAGTTGCTCTTGCCCGGCGTCAATACGGGATAATA
CCGCGCCACATAGCAGAACTTTAAAAGTGCTCATCATTGGAAAACGTTCTTCGGGGCGAAAACTCTCAAG
GATCTTACCGCTGTTGAGATCCAGTTCGATGTAACCCACTCGTGCACCCAACTGATCTTCAGCATCTTTT
ACTTTCACCAGCGTTTCTGGGTGAGCAAAAACAGGAAGGCAAAATGCCGCAAAAAAGGGAATAAGGGCGA
CACGGAAATGTTGAATACTCATACTCTTCCTTTTTCAATATTATTGAAGCATTTATCAGGGTTATTGTCT
CATGAGCGGATACATATTTGAATGTATTTAGAAAAATAAACAAATAGGGGTTCCGCGCACATTTCCCCGA
AAAGTGCCACCTAAATTGTAAGCGTTAATATTTTGTTAAAATTCGCGTTAAATTTTTGTTAAATCAGCTC
ATTTTTTAACCAATAGGCCGAAATCGGCAAAATCCCTTATAAATCAAAAGAATAGACCGAGATAGGGT
[37 nt withheld, positions 3149-3185]
AAAGAACGTGGACTCCAACGTCAAAGG
[49 nt withheld, positions 3213-3261]
T
[91 nt withheld, positions 3263-3353]
G
[124 nt withheld, positions 3355-3478]
CCCATTCGCCATTCAGGCTGCGCAACTGTTGGGAAGGGCGATCGGTGCGGGCCTCTTCGCTATTACGCCA
GCTGGCGAAAGGGGGATGTGCTGCAAGGCGATTAAGTTGGGTAACGCCAGGGTTTTCCCAGTCACGACGT
TGTAAAACGACGGCCAGTGAGCGCGCGTAATACGACTCACTATAGGGCGAATTGGGGCGCGCCATTCTAG
ATTAACCCTAGAAAGATAGTCTGCGTAAAATTGACGCATGCATTCTTGAAATATTGCTCTCTCTTTCTAA
ATAGCGCGAATCCGTCGCTGTGCATTTAGGACATCTCAGTCGCCGCTTGGAGCTCCCGTGAGGCGTGCTT
GTCAATGCGGTAAGTGTCACTGATTTTGAACTATAACGACCGCGTGAGTCAAAATGACGCATGATTATCT
TTTACGTGACTTTTAAGATTTAACTCATACGATAATTATATTGTTATTTCATGTTCTACTTACGTGATAA
CTTATTATATATATATTTTCTTGTTATAGATATCAACTAGAATGCTAGCACAAGTTTGTACAAAAAAGCT
GAACGAGAAACGTAAAATGATATAAATATCAATATATTAAATTAGATTTTGCATAAAAAACAGACTACAT
AATACTGTAAAACACAACATATCCAGTCACTATGGGATCCGAATTCAAGCTTGTTGACAATTAATCATCG
GCATAGTATATCGGCATAGTATAATACGACAAGGTGAGGAACTAAACCATGGGATCGGCCATTGAACAAG
ATGGATTGCACGCAGGTTCTCCGGCCGCTTGGGTGGAGAGGCTATTCGGCTATGACTGGGCACAACAGAC
AATCGGCTGCTCTGATGCCGCCGTGTTCCGGCTGTCAGCGCAGGGGCGCCCGGTTCTTTTTGTCAAGACC
GACCTGTCCGGTGCCCTGAATGAACTGCAGGACGAGGCAGCGCGGCTATCGTGGCTGGCCACGACGGGCG
TTCCTTGCGCAGCTGTGCTCGACGTTGTCACTGAAGCGGGAAGGGACTGGCTGCTATTGGGCGAAGTGCC
GGGGCAGGATCTCCTGTCATCTCACCTTGCTCCTGCCGAGAAAGTATCCATCATGGCTGATGCAATGCGG
CGGCTGCATACGCTTGATCCGGCTACCTGCCCATTCGACCACCAAGCGAAACATCGCATCGAGCGAGCAC
GTACTCGGATGGAAGCCGGTCTTGTCGATCAGGATGATCTGGACGAAGAGCATCAGGGGCTCGCGCCAGC
CGAACTGTTCGCCAGGCTCAAGGCGCGCATGCCCGACGGCGAGGATCTCGTCGTGACCCATGGCGATGCC
TGCTTGCCGAATATCATGGTGGAAAATGGCCGCTTTTCTGGATTCATCGACTGTGGCCGGCTGGGTGTGG
CGGACCGCTATCAGGACATAGCGTTGGCTACCCGTGATATTGCTGAAGAGCTTGGCGGCGAATGGGCTGA
CCGCTTCCTCGTGCTTTACGGTATCGCCGCTCCCGATTCGCAGCGCATCGCCTTCTATCGCCTTCTTGAC
GAGTTCTTCTGACTCGAAATTCGAACGAACCAGTGTCACCACTGACACAATGAGGAAAACCATGTCACAT
CTCGCAGAACTGGTTGCCAGTGCGAAGGCGGCCATTAGCCAGGCGTCAGATGTTGCCGCGTTAGATAATG
TGCGCGTCGAATATTTGGGTAAAAAAGGGCACTTAACCCTTCAGATGACGACCCTGCGTGAGCTGCCGCC
AGAAGAGCGTCCGGCAGCTGGTGCGGTTATCAACGAAGCGAAAGAGCAGGTTCAGCAGGCGCTGAATGCG
CGTAAAGCGGAACTGGAAAGCGCTGCACTGAATGCGCGTCTGGCGGCGGAAACGATTGATGTCTCTCTGC
CAGGTCGTCGCATTGAAAACGGCGGTCTGCATCCGGTTACCCGTACCATCGACCGTATCGAAAGTTTCTT
CGGTGAGCTTGGCTTTACCGTGGCAACCGGGCCGGAAATCGAAGACGATTATCATAACTTCGATGCTCTG
AACATTCCTGGTCACCACCCGGCGCGCGCTGACCACGACACTTTCTGGTTTGACACTACCCGCCTGCTGC
GTACCCAGACCTCTGGCGTACAGATCCGCACCATGAAAGCCCAGCAGCCACCGATTCGTATCATCGCGCC
TGGCCGTGTTTATCGTAACGACTACGACCAGACTCACACGCCGATGTTCCATCAGATGGAAGGTCTGATT
GTTGATACCAACATCAGCTTTACCAACCTGAAAGGCACGCTGCACGAC
